Addgene plasmid #244310: pAAVLINK-EF1alpha-5'-ASTN2
Purpose: 5' AAVLINK plasmid for ASTN2 expression
Depositing lab: Zhonghua Lu. Depositing organization: Shenzhen Institute of Advanced Technology (SIAT), Chinese Academy of Sciences. Publication: AAVLINK: A potent DNA-recombination method for large cargo delivery in gene therapy. Lin J, Lin Y, Liu N, Cao W, Zhang J, Wen S, Zhang Y, Liao W, Hong Z, Lin Y, Liu Q, Liu H, Li Q, Chen B, Li M, Luo Z, Yang L, Yang Y, Zheng SH, Wang Y, Chu H, Hu Y, Qin Y, Luo BX, Tian S, Chen Y, Yan T, Yang L, Wang H, Liu T, Jiang Y, Lu Z. Cell. 2026 Feb 5;189(3):969-986.e17. doi: 10.1016/j.cell.2025.12.039. Epub 2026 Jan 27. PubMed 41605211.
Backbone
  Vector backbone: pAAV-MCS2
  Backbone manufacturer: Steve Jackson (Addgene # 46954)
  Vector type: AAV
Growth in bacteria
  Bacterial resistance: Ampicillin, 100 μg/mL
  Growth temperature: 37°C
  Growth strain: NEB Stable
  Copy number: High Copy
Gene/Insert
  Gene/Insert name: ASTN2
  Species: H. sapiens (human)
  Entrez Gene: ASTN2 (a.k.a. KIAA0634, bA67K19.1)
  Promoter: EF1alpha
  Tag / fusion protein: HA (N terminal on insert)
  Cloning method: Restriction Enzyme; 5′ cloning site unknown (unknown if destroyed)
Terms and licenses: Academic/Nonprofit Terms; Industry Terms: Not Available to Industry
Depositor comments: See publication for corresponding AAV Link vectors.
How to cite: pAAVLINK-EF1alpha-5'-ASTN2 was a gift from Zhonghua Lu (Addgene plasmid # 244310 ; http://n2t.net/addgene:244310 ; RRID:Addgene_244310)
