[The description below was written by a language model from this plasmid's Addgene catalogue record and pLannotate feature annotations shown in this document.]
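Description:
pAAVLINK-EF1alpha-5'-ASTN2 is an AAV transfer plasmid built on the pAAV-MCS2 backbone. It serves as the 5' half of a two-vector AAVLINK pair for expressing human ASTN2, a coding sequence too large to fit comfortably in a single AAV genome. The plasmid (about 5.3 kb) is propagated in E. coli through a high-copy ColE1/pUC-type origin with ampicillin selection (AmpR/bla), and it also carries an f1 phage origin. AAV2 inverted terminal repeats flank the payload and define the segment that is packaged into virions. The downstream ITR is annotated intact, whereas the upstream one is detected only as short fragments. This may reflect the difficulty of sequencing and annotating ITRs rather than a real truncation.

Between the ITRs, the EF-1α core promoter is followed by a truncated HTLV-1 5' LTR segment, a composite arrangement commonly used to strengthen the short EF1α promoter. It drives the N-terminal portion of ASTN2, annotated as a fragment of roughly 1.7 kb. The catalogue lists an N-terminal HA tag, although the feature table does not annotate it separately. The coding fragment runs directly into a piece of the β-globin/immunoglobulin chimeric intron, presumably supplying a splice donor, followed by a lox2272 site. No polyadenylation signal is annotated, which fits a half-gene design.

The layout suggests that Cre-mediated recombination at lox2272 joins this genome to a matching 3' vector, after which splicing would remove the intronic junction to restore a full-length ASTN2 transcript. The record does not describe the partner construct or the recombinase source, and refers to the publication for the corresponding vectors. ASTN2 is a neuronal protein involved in trafficking the adhesion molecule ASTN1 in migrating neurons.
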