Features (pLannotate 1.2.2; 16 found; start..end, strand, type, name):
     12..39      +  repeat_region  AAV2 ITR (fragment): inverted terminal repeat of adeno-associated virus serotype 2 inverted
     68..95      +  repeat_region  AAV2 ITR (fragment): inverted terminal repeat of adeno-associated virus serotype 2 inverted
    145..161     -  misc_feature   MCS (fragment): pUC18/19 multiple cloning site
    187..398     +  promoter       EF-1α core promoter: core promoter for human elongation factor EF-1α
    411..679     +  LTR            5' LTR (truncated): truncated 5' long terminal repeat (LTR) from human T-cell leukemia virus (HTLV) type 1
    713..2437    +  CDS            ASTN2 (fragment): ASTN2_HUMAN - Also known as KIAA0634. Experimental evidence at protein level: Swiss-Prot protein existence level 1. Mediates recycling of the neuronal cell adhesion molecule ASTN1 to the anterior pole of the cell membrane in migrating neurons. Promotes ASTN1 internalization and intracellular transport of endocytosed ASTN1 (By similarity). Selectively binds inositol-4,5- bisphosphate, inositol-3,4,5-trisphosphate and inositol-1,3,4,5- tetrakisphosphate, suggesting it is recruited to membranes that contain lipids with a phosphoinositide headgroup (Ref.6). From Homo sapiens (Human).
   2436..2476    +  intron         chimeric intron (fragment): chimera between introns from human β-globin and immunoglobulin heavy chain genes
   2485..2513    +  protein_bind   lox2272 (fragment): Cre-mediated recombination occurs in the 8-bp core sequence (GGATACTT). lox2272 sites are compatible with each other, but incompatible with loxP or loxN sites (Lee and Saito, 1988). Cre recombinase
   2558..2698    +  repeat_region  AAV2 ITR: inverted terminal repeat of adeno-associated virus serotype 2 inverted
   2703..2754    -  misc_feature   bom (fragment): basis of mobility region from pBR322
   2773..3228    +  rep_origin     f1 ori (sequence partly withheld): f1 bacteriophage origin of replication; arrow indicates direction of (+) strand synthesis
   3229..3278    -  misc_feature   bom (fragment): basis of mobility region from pBR322
   3380..3415    -  CDS            rop (fragment): Rop protein, which maintains plasmids at low copy number; rop
   3510..3614    +  promoter       AmpR promoter: bla
   3615..4475    +  CDS            AmpR: β-lactamase; bla; confers resistance to ampicillin, carbenicillin, and related antibiotics
   4646..5234    +  rep_origin     ori: high-copy-number ColE1/pMB1/pBR322/pUC origin of replication
>Addgene plasmid #244310 | pAAVLINK-EF1alpha-5'-ASTN2 | addgene full sequence | sequence record 491854 | Addgene NGS Result
CCTGCAGGCAGCTGCGCGCTCGCTCGCTCACTGAGGCCGCCCGGGCGTCGGGCGACCTTTGGTCGCCCGG
CCTCAGTGAGCGAGCGAGCGCGCAGAGAGGGAGTGGCCAACTCCATCACTAGGGGTTCCTGCGGCCGCAC
GCGTGTCGACTCTAGAGGATCTGCGATCGCTCCGGTGCCCGTCAGTGGGCAGAGCGCACATCGCCCACAG
TCCCCGAGAAGTTGGGGGGAGGGGTCGGCAATTGAACGGGTGCCTAGAGAAGGTGGCGCGGGGTAAACTG
GGAAAGTGATGTCGTGTACTGGCTCCGCCTTTTTCCCGAGGGTGGGGGAGAACCGTATATAAGTGCAGTA
GTCGCCGTGAACGTTCTTTTTCGCAACGGGTTTGCCGCCAGAACACAGCTGAAGCTTCGAGGGGCTCGCA
TCTCTCCTTCACGCGCCCGCCGCCCTACCTGAGGCCGCCATCCACGCCGGTTGAGTCGCGTTCTGCCGCC
TCCCGCCTGTGGTGCCTCCTGAACTGCGTCCGCCGTCTAGGTAAGTTTAAAGCTCAGGTCGAGACCGGGC
CTTTGTCCGGCGCTCCCTTGGAGCCTACCTAGACTCAGCCGGCTCTCCACGCTTTGCCTGACCCTGCTTG
CTCAACTCTACGTCTTTGTTTCGTTTTCTGTTCTGCGCCGTTACAGATCCAAGCTGTGACCGGCGCCTAC
CGTACGGCCACCATGGCCGCCGCCGGCGCCCGGCTCAGCCCCGGCCCCGGCTCGGGGCTCCGGGGGCGGC
CGAGGCTCTGCTTCCACCCGGGGCCGCCGCCACTGCTGCCGCTGCTGCTGCTGTTCCTGCTCCTGCTGCC
GCCGCCGCCGCTGCTGGCCGGCGCCACCGCCGCTGCCTCGCGGGAGCCCGACAGCCCGTGCCGGCTGAAG
ACCGTCACGGTGTCCACACTGCCCGCCCTGCGGGAGAGCGACATCGGCTGGAGCGGCGCCCGCGCCGGGG
CCGGGGCTGGGACCGGGGCCGGAGCCGCCGCCGCCGCCGCGTCCCCGGGCTCTCCTGGCTCTGCCGGCAC
CGCCGCCGAGTCGCGCCTCCTGCTCTTTGTGCGTAACGAGCTGCCGGGGCGCATCGCGGTGCAGGACGAC
CTGGACAACACCGAGCTGCCCTTCTTCACCCTGGAGATGTCTGGCACAGCGGCGGACATCTCGCTGGTGC
ACTGGAGACAGCAGTGGCTGGAGAATGGCACCTTGTACTTCCACGTCTCCATGAGCAGCTCCGGGCAGCT
GGCCCAAGCCACCGCCCCCACTCTCCAGGAGCCCTCGGAGATTGTTGAGGAGCAGATGCACATCCTCCAC
ATTTCTGTGATGGGTGGCCTCATCGCGCTGCTGCTGCTGCTGCTGGTGTTCACCGTGGCGCTGTACGCCC
AGCGACGTTGGCAGAAGCGTCGCCGCATCCCCCAGAAGAGCGCAAGCACAGAAGCCACTCATGAGATCCA
CTACATCCCATCTGTGCTGCTGGGTCCCCAGGCGCGGGAGAGCTTCCGTTCATCCCGGCTGCAAACCCAC
AATTCCGTCATTGGCGTGCCCATCCGGGAGACTCCCATCCTGGATGACTATGACTGTGAGGAGGATGAGG
AGCCACCTAGGCGGGCCAACCATGTCTCCCGCGAGGACGAGTTTGGCAGCCAGGTGACCCACACTCTGGA
CAGTCTGGGACATCCAGGGGAAGAGAAGGTGGACTTTGAGAAGAAAGCAGCAGCTGAGGCGACTCAGGAG
ACAGTGGAGTCCCTGATGCAGAAGTTCAAGGAGAGTTTCCGCGCTAACACGCCCATCGAGATCGGTCAGC
TGCAACCACCCCTGCGCAGCACATCGGCAGGGAAGAGGAAGCGGAGGAGCAAGTCTCGAGGAGGAATCAG
CTTTGGGAGAGCCAAGGGGACGTCGGGCTCAGAGGCAGACGATGAAACTCAGCTGACATTCTACACGGAG
CAGTACCGCAGTCGCCGCCGCAGCAAAGGTTTGCTGAAAAGCCCAGTGAACAAGACAGCCCTGACACTGA
TTGCTGTGAGTTCCTGCATCCTGGCCATGGTGTGTGGCAGCCAGATGTCTTGTCCACTCACTGTGAAGGT
GACTCTGCATGTGCCCGAGCACTTCATAGCAGATGGAAGCAGCTTCGTGGTGAGTGAAGGGAGCTACCTG
GACATCTCCGACTGGTTAAACCCAGCCAAGCTTTCCCTGTATTACCAGATCAATGCCACCTCCCCATGGG
TGAGGGACCTCTGTGGACAAAGGACGACAGATGCCTGTGAGCAGCTCTGCGACCCAGAAACCGGAGAGTG
CAGCTGTCATGAAGGCTATGCCCCTGACCCTGTTCACAGACACCTGTGTGTGCGCAGTGACTGGGGACAG
AGTGAAGGACCTTGGCCCTACACGACACTTGAGAGGGGCTATGATCTGGTGACAGGTAAGTATCAAGGTT
ACAAGACAGGTTTAAGGAGACCAATAAGCTATTATTCGTATAGGATACTTTATACGAAGTTATTAAGTTA
TGGAGACCGGTGTGGCACGTGCGGACCGAGCGGCCGCAGGAACCCCTAGTGATGGAGTTGGCCACTCCCT
CTCTGCGCGCTCGCTCGCTCACTGAGGCCGGGCGACCAAAGGTCGCCCGACGCCCGGGCTTTGCCCGGGC
GGCCTCAGTGAGCGAGCGAGCGCGCAGCTGCCTGCAGGGGCGCCTGATGCGGTATTTTCTCCTTACGCAT
CTGTGCGGTATTTCACACCGCATA
[95 nt withheld, positions 2755-2849]
T
[46 nt withheld, positions 2851-2896]
C
[141 nt withheld, positions 2898-3038]
CCTTTGACGTTGGAGTCCACGTTCTTT
[37 nt withheld, positions 3066-3102]
ACTCTATCTCGGGCTATTCTTTTGATTTATAAGGGATTTTGCCGATTTCGGTCTATTGGTTAAAAAATGA
GCTGATTTAACAAAAATTTAACGCGAATTTTAACAAAATATTAACGTTTACAATTTTATGGTGCACTCTC
AGTACAATCTGCTCTGATGCCGCATAGTTAAGCCAGCCCCGACACCCGCCAACACCCGCTGACGCGCCCT
GACGGGCTTGTCTGCTCCCGGCATCCGCTTACAGACAAGCTGTGACCGTCTCCGGGAGCTGCATGTGTCA
GAGGTTTTCACCGTCATCACCGAAACGCGCGAGACGAAAGGGCCTCGTGATACGCCTATTTTTATAGGTT
AATGTCATGATAATAATGGTTTCTTAGACGTCAGGTGGCACTTTTCGGGGAAATGTGCGCGGAACCCCTA
TTTGTTTATTTTTCTAAATACATTCAAATATGTATCCGCTCATGAGACAATAACCCTGATAAATGCTTCA
ATAATATTGAAAAAGGAAGAGTATGAGTATTCAACATTTCCGTGTCGCCCTTATTCCCTTTTTTGCGGCA
TTTTGCCTTCCTGTTTTTGCTCACCCAGAAACGCTGGTGAAAGTAAAAGATGCTGAAGATCAGTTGGGTG
CACGAGTGGGTTACATCGAACTGGATCTCAACAGCGGTAAGATCCTTGAGAGTTTTCGCCCCGAAGAACG
TTTTCCAATGATGAGCACTTTTAAAGTTCTGCTATGTGGCGCGGTATTATCCCGTATTGACGCCGGGCAA
GAGCAACTCGGTCGCCGCATACACTATTCTCAGAATGACTTGGTTGAGTACTCACCAGTCACAGAAAAGC
ATCTTACGGATGGCATGACAGTAAGAGAATTATGCAGTGCTGCCATAACCATGAGTGATAACACTGCGGC
CAACTTACTTCTGACAACGATCGGAGGACCGAAGGAGCTAACCGCTTTTTTGCACAACATGGGGGATCAT
GTAACTCGCCTTGATCGTTGGGAACCGGAGCTGAATGAAGCCATACCAAACGACGAGCGTGACACCACGA
TGCCTGTAGCAATGGCAACAACGTTGCGCAAACTATTAACTGGCGAACTACTTACTCTAGCTTCCCGGCA
ACAATTAATAGACTGGATGGAGGCGGATAAAGTTGCAGGACCACTTCTGCGCTCGGCCCTTCCGGCTGGC
TGGTTTATTGCTGATAAATCTGGAGCCGGTGAGCGTGGGTCTCGCGGTATCATTGCAGCACTGGGGCCAG
ATGGTAAGCCCTCCCGTATCGTAGTTATCTACACGACGGGGAGTCAGGCAACTATGGATGAACGAAATAG
ACAGATCGCTGAGATAGGTGCCTCACTGATTAAGCATTGGTAACTGTCAGACCAAGTTTACTCATATATA
CTTTAGATTGATTTAAAACTTCATTTTTAATTTAAAAGGATCTAGGTGAAGATCCTTTTTGATAATCTCA
TGACCAAAATCCCTTAACGTGAGTTTTCGTTCCACTGAGCGTCAGACCCCGTAGAAAAGATCAAAGGATC
TTCTTGAGATCCTTTTTTTCTGCGCGTAATCTGCTGCTTGCAAACAAAAAAACCACCGCTACCAGCGGTG
GTTTGTTTGCCGGATCAAGAGCTACCAACTCTTTTTCCGAAGGTAACTGGCTTCAGCAGAGCGCAGATAC
CAAATACTGTTCTTCTAGTGTAGCCGTAGTTAGGCCACCACTTCAAGAACTCTGTAGCACCGCCTACATA
CCTCGCTCTGCTAATCCTGTTACCAGTGGCTGCTGCCAGTGGCGATAAGTCGTGTCTTACCGGGTTGGAC
TCAAGACGATAGTTACCGGATAAGGCGCAGCGGTCGGGCTGAACGGGGGGTTCGTGCACACAGCCCAGCT
TGGAGCGAACGACCTACACCGAACTGAGATACCTACAGCGTGAGCTATGAGAAAGCGCCACGCTTCCCGA
AGGGAGAAAGGCGGACAGGTATCCGGTAAGCGGCAGGGTCGGAACAGGAGAGCGCACGAGGGAGCTTCCA
GGGGGAAACGCCTGGTATCTTTATAGTCCTGTCGGGTTTCGCCACCTCTGACTTGAGCGTCGATTTTTGT
GATGCTCGTCAGGGGGGCGGAGCCTATGGAAAAACGCCAGCAACGCGGCCTTTTTACGGTTCCTGGCCTT
TTGCTGGCCTTTTGCTCACATGT
